>Addgene plasmid #212697 | pCfB8860 | addgene full sequence | sequence record 424298 | Addgene NGS Result
TGCCCTTGAACAGGAATCTAGTGGGGGCTTGTCTTTCCGCCAATGGGGGAGCGCCTGTTGAGCGACCGTG
CATGCTGGAACGCCAAGTGTATGTACAGCTGGTGGTCTCGCAGCGGTATGTGACGGGACTTACATCTCTC
GTTTTTTCATGACCACGTTTTCACAGGCTCGGAGGTACGTTAAAGTTTTGAAGGCTGCATCTGAACCGAG
GTATGGGGGAGTTTGAAGAGCAACAGTGTTGGGGCTGAGGGGGCCAAGATCGGGGCAAGCAGAGGTCTTA
GATCAATTGTGGGGATCCCAAAGGGCTCGTTATCACCTTTTTCCACCCAATTCGGGTCCCAATTGATCCA
CTACTGGCTTGCCCAAGTTACCCCAGAAATGCCGCCCCGGATTTCTCCAAAAACCTAATAAGCTTCATGG
AACTTGGTGGAAGTGACTTTCTACAGAGTGGAGAGAACCGTGGACACGTGGCAATGGCGCTGACCGTGTC
CCCGAGCCGAATCGACGTGAGGGGAGAACGGAGTATCTGCGGTCATGTGACCTTCCAGAGCGGCGTCGCC
AGTGTGCACGCGGTGACCCCCAGTTTGGGTCTCTGTCACACGCATACTACCTCGGCTCTCCACATGCTGA
ACTTTATCTTTCGTGGGGATCATACCGAAAGTTGCAACTACCAGGTGTATATAAAGCCTGGTAGACTCCC
CCCACTTTGGACCTCATCCAACCAAGACACACAAAAATGGACCGACTTAACAACCTCGCCACCCAGCTCG
AGCAGAACCCCGCCAATTCGTAGATAATGGAATACAAATGGATATCCAGAGTATACACATGGATAGTATA
CACTGACACGACAATTCTGTATCTCTTTATGTTAACTACTGTGAGGCATTAAATAGAGCTTGATATATAA
AATGTTACATTTCACAGTCTGAACTTTTGCAGATTACCTAATTTGGTAAGATATTAATTATGAACTGAAA
GTTGATGGCATCCCTAAATTTGATGCAACGGAATGCGTGCGATAGTGAATCATTGCTAACAGATCAAGTA
ATCGTATCAATCGTTCCACGTCTTATCCAGACTCGATTTCCGCCCTAACCTAAGGAAACTGCTGAGTAAT
TTCGAGGTTGGTTCCTAACAAAAGCCAAGAAACGCGCCGATGGTTTAGTGGTAAAATCCATCGTTGCCAT
CGATGGGCCCCCGGTTCGATTCCGGGTCGGCGCAGGTTGGTTACCTTGAATCAGTCGATGGTCGTTTTAG
AGCTAGAAATAGCAAGTTAAAATAAGGCTAGTCCGTTATCAACTTGAAAAAGTGGCACCGAGTCGGTGGT
GCTTTTTTTGTGTGGGTACGGTATCGCGTGCATTCGCGGCCGCATTTAAATCCCCACTTCAGAAGTTCCT
ATACTTTCTAGAGAATAGGAACTTCACTATAGAGTCGAATAAGGGCGACACCCCATAATTAGCCCGGGCG
AAAGGCCCAGTCTTTCGACTGAGCCTTTCGTTTTATTTGATGCCTGGCAGTTCCCTACTCTCGCATGGGG
AGTCCCCACACTACCATCGGCGCTACGGCGTTTCACTTCTGAGTTCGGCATGGGGTCAGGTGGGACCACC
GCGCTACTGCCGCCAGGCAAACAAGGGGTGTTATGAGCCATATTCAGGTATAAATGGGCTCGCGATAATG
TTCAGAATTGGTTAATTGGTTGTAACACTGACCCCTATTTGTTTATTTTTCTAAATACATTCAAATATGT
ATCCGCTCATGAGACAATAACCCTGATAAATGCTTCAATAATATTGAAAAAGGAAGAATATGAGTATTCA
ACATTTCCGTGTCGCCCTTATTCCCTTTTTTGCGGCATTTTGCCTTCCTGTTTTTGCTCACCCAGAAACG
CTGGTGAAAGTAAAAGATGCTGAAGATCAGTTGGGTGCACGAGTGGGTTACATCGAACTGGATCTCAACA
GCGGTAAGATCCTTGAGAGTTTTCGCCCCGAAGAACGTTTTCCAATGATGAGCACTTTTAAAGTTCTGCT
ATGTGGCGCGGTATTATCCCGTATTGACGCCGGGCAAGAGCAACTCGGTCGCCGCATACACTATTCTCAG
AATGACTTGGTTGAGTACTCACCAGTCACAGAAAAGCATCTTACGGATGGCATGACAGTAAGAGAATTAT
GCAGTGCTGCCATAACCATGAGTGATAACACTGCGGCCAACTTACTTCTGACAACGATCGGAGGACCGAA
GGAGCTAACCGCTTTTTTGCACAACATGGGGGATCATGTAACTCGCCTTGATCGTTGGGAACCGGAGCTG
AATGAAGCCATACCAAACGACGAGCGTGACACCACGATGCCTGTAGCGATGGCAACAACGTTGCGCAAAC
TATTAACTGGCGAACTACTTACTCTAGCTTCCCGGCAACAATTAATAGACTGGATGGAGGCGGATAAAGT
TGCAGGACCACTTCTGCGCTCGGCCCTTCCGGCTGGCTGGTTTATTGCTGATAAATCCGGAGCCGGTGAG
CGTGGTTCTCGCGGTATCATCGCAGCGCTGGGGCCAGATGGTAAGCCCTCCCGTATCGTAGTTATCTACA
CGACGGGGAGTCAGGCAACTATGGATGAACGAAATAGACAGATCGCTGAGATAGGTGCCTCACTGATTAA
GCATTGGTAAGCAGAGCATTACGCTGACTTGACGGGACGGCGCAAGCTCATGACCAAAATCCCTTAACGT
GAGTTACGCGCGCGTCGTTCCACTGAGCGTCAGACCCCGTAGAAAAGATCAAAGGATCTTCTTGAGATCC
TTTTTTTCTGCGCGTAATCTGCTGCTTGCAAACAAAAAAACCACCGCTACCAGCGGTGGTTTGTTTGCCG
GATCAAGAGCTACCAACTCTTTTTCCGAAGGTAACTGGCTTCAGCAGAGCGCAGATACCAAATACTGTTC
TTCTAGTGTAGCCGTAGTTAGCCCACCACTTCAAGAACTCTGTAGCACCGCCTACATACCTCGCTCTGCT
AATCCTGTTACCAGTGGCTGCTGCCAGTGGCGATAAGTCGTGTCTTACCGGGTTGGACTCAAGACGATAG
TTACCGGATAAGGCGCAGCGGTCGGGCTGAACGGGGGGTTCGTGCACACAGCCCAGCTTGGAGCGAACGA
CCTACACCGAACTGAGATACCTACAGCGTGAGCTATGAGAAAGCGCCACGCTTCCCGAAGGGAGAAAGGC
GGACAGGTATCCGGTAAGCGGCAGGGTCGGAACAGGAGAGCGCACGAGGGAGCTTCCAGGGGGAAACGCC
TGGTATCTTTATAGTCCTGTCGGGTTTCGCCACCTCTGACTTGAGCGTCGATTTTTGTGATGCTCGTCAG
GGGGGCGGAGCCTATGGAAAAACGCCAGCAACGCGGCCTTTTTACGGTTCCTGGCCTTTTGCTGGCCTTT
TGCTCACATGTTCTTTCCTGCGTTATCCCCTGATTCTGTGGATAACCGTATTACCGCCTTTGAGTGAGCT
GATACCGCTCGCCGCAGCCGAACGACCGAGCGCAGCGAGTCAGTGAGCGAGGAAGCGGAAGGCGAGAGTA
GGGAACTGCCAGGCATCAAACTAAGCAGAAGGCCCCTGACGGATGGCCTTTTTGCGTTTCTACAAACTCT
TTCTGTGTTGTAAAACGACGGCCAGTCTTAAGCTCGGGCCCCCTGGGCGGTTCTGATAACGAGTAATCGT
TAATCCGCAAATAACGTAAAAACCCGCTTCGGCGGGTTTTTTTATGGGGGGAGTTTAGGGAAAGAGCATT
TGTCAGAATATTTAAGGGCGCCTGTCACTTTGCTTGATATATGAGAATTATTTAACCTTATAAATGAGAA
AAAAGCAACGCACTTTAAATAAGATACGTTGCTTTTTCGATTGATGAACACCTATAATTAAACTATTCAT
CTATTATTTATGATTTTTTGTATATACAATATTTCTAGTTTGTTAAAGAGAATTAAGAAAATAAATCTCG
AAAATAATAAAGGGAAAATCAGTTTTTGATATCAAAATTATACATGTCAACGATAATACAAAATATAATA
CAAACTATAAGATGTTATCAGTATTTATTATGCATTTAGAATAAATTTTGTGTCGCCCTTATTCGACTCA
CTATAGAAGTTCCTATTCTCTAGAAAGTATAGGAACTTCACTTCATTTTATTTAAATTTGCGGCCGCTAT
GTCTGATAAAAGGATGTAACATAGGCAAGCTGCTCGTGAGTGTTGAGTACGAACCTTAGATCCAAATCAC
CCGCACCCACGGATATACTTGCTTGAATATACAGTAGTATAAGGAGTTTGGCGCCCGTTTTTTCGAGCCC
CACACGTTTCGGTGAGTATGAGCGGCGGCAGATTCGAGCGTTTCCGGTTTCCGCGGCTGGACGAGAGCCC
ATGATGGGGGCTCCCACCACCAGCAATCAGGGCCCTGATTACACACCCACCTGTAATGTCATGCTGTTCA
TCGTGGTTAATGCTGCTGTGTGCTGTGTGTGTGTGTTGTTTGGCGCTCATTGTTGCGTTATGCAGCGTAC
ACCACAATATTGGAAGCTTATTAGCCTTTCTATTTTTTCGTTTGCAAGGCTTAACAACATTGCTGTGGAG
AGGGATGGGGATATGGAGGCCGCTGGAGGGAGTCGGAGAGGCGTTTTGGAGCGGCTTGGCCTGGCGCCCA
GCTCGCGAAACGCACCTAGGACCCTTTGGCACGCCGAAATGTGCCACTTTTCAGTCTAGTAACGCCTTAC
CTACGTCATTCCATGCATGCATGTTTGCGCCTTTTTTCCCTTGCCCTTGATCGCCACACAGTACAGTGCA
CTGTACAGTGGAGGTTTTGGGGGGGTCTTAGATGGGAGCTAAAAGCGGCCTAGCGGTACACTAGTGGGAT
TGTATGGAGTGGCATGGAGCCTAGGTGGAGCCTGACAGGACGCACGACCGGCTAGCCCGTGACAGACGAT
GGGTGGCTCCTGTTGTCCACCGCGTACAAATGTTTGGGCCAAAGTCTTGTCAGCCTTGCTTGCGAACCTA
ATTCCCAATTTTGTCACTTCGCACCCCCATTGATCGAGCCCTAACCCCTGCCCATCAGGCAATCCAATTA
AGCTCGCATTGTCTGCCTTGTTTAGTTTGGCTCCTGCCCGTTTCGGCGTCCACTTGCACAAACACAAACA
AGCATTATATATAAGGCTCGTCTCTCCCTCCCAACCACACTCACTTTTTTGCCCGTCTTCCCTTGCTAAC
ACAAAAGTCAAGAACACAAACAACCACCCCAACCCCCTTACACACAAGACATATCTACAGCAATGGGTAA
AAAGCCTGAACTCACCGCGACGTCTGTCGAGAAGTTTCTGATCGAAAAGTTCGACAGCGTCTCCGACCTG
ATGCAGCTCTCGGAGGGCGAAGAATCTCGTGCTTTCAGCTTCGATGTAGGAGGGCGTGGATATGTCCTGC
GGGTAAATAGCTGCGCCGATGGTTTCTACAAAGATCGTTATGTTTATCGGCACTTTGCATCGGCCGCGCT
CCCGATTCCGGAAGTGCTTGACATTGGGGAATTCAGCGAGAGCCTGACCTATTGCATCTCCCGCCGTGCA
CAGGGTGTCACGTTGCAAGACCTGCCTGAAACCGAACTGCCCGCTGTTCTGCAGCCGGTCGCGGAGGCAA
TGGATGCCATTGCTGCGGCCGATCTTAGCCAGACGAGCGGGTTCGGCCCATTCGGACCGCAAGGAATCGG
TCAATACACTACATGGCGTGATTTCATATGCGCGATTGCTGATCCCCATGTGTATCACTGGCAAACTGTG
ATGGACGACACCGTCAGTGCGTCCGTCGCGCAGGCTCTCGATGAGCTGATGCTTTGGGCCGAGGACTGCC
CCGAAGTCCGGCACCTCGTGCACGCGGATTTCGGCTCCAACAATGTCCTGACGGACAATGGCCGCATAAC
AGCGGTCATTGACTGGAGCGAGGCGATGTTCGGGGATTCCCAATACGAGGTCGCCAACATCTTCTTCTGG
AGGCCGTGGTTGGCTTGTATGGAGCAGCAGACGCGCTACTTCGAGCGGAGGCATCCGGAGCTTGCAGGAT
CGCCGCGGCTCCGGGCGTATATGCTCCGCATTGGTCTTGACCAACTCTATCAGAGCTTGGTTGACGGCAA
TTTCGATGATGCAGCTTGGGCGCAGGGTCGATGCGACGCAATCGTCCGATCCGGAGCCGGGACTGTCGGG
CGTACACAAATCGCCCGCAGAAGCGCGGCCGTCTGGACCGATGGCTGTGTAGAAGTACTCGCCGATAGTG
GAAACCGACGCCCCAGCACTCGTCCGAGGGCAAAGGAATAACCCCACGTTGCCGGTCTTGCCTCCTACTA
CCTGTCCATCAATGACGAGGTTCTCACCCCTGCCCAGGTCGAAGCTCTTATTACTGAGTCCAACACCGGT
GTTCTTCCCACCACCAACCTCAAGGGCTCTCCCAACGCTGTTGCCTACAACGGTGTTGGCATTTAGGCAA
TTAACAGATAGTTTGCCGGTGATAATTCTCTTAACCTCCCACACTCCTTTGACATAACGATTTATGTAAC
GAAACTGAAATTTGACCAGATATTGTTGTAAATAGAAAATCTGGCTTGTAGGTGGCAAAATCCCGTCTTT
GTTCATCAATTCCCTCTGTGACTACTCGTCATCCCTTTATGTTCGACTGTCGTATTTTTATTTTCCATAC
ATACGCAAGTGAGATGCCCGTGTCCGAATTCAGCAGGCTTGGAGGCGACGTGGCAGTGGCTCGCGGGAGG
ATCGGCGGGAAACTCCGGGATATCCGTCGAGAGTTTACACGTGAATGGGCAGCGCAATCCGTTGACGACG
ATACGACTGGCAAAGTAGCGACGATACCTGCCAGACAGGTGACATGTGCAGGCCGCACTAACAAGGAAAC
GGGCGCTGGGGGGGGCGGGCTTCTAGACTT
Features (pLannotate 1.2.2; 13 found; start..end, strand, type, name):
   1153..1223    +  ncRNA          tRNA: Accession: RF00005 - tRNA
   1254..1328    +  misc_RNA       gRNA scaffold: guide RNA scaffold for the Streptococcus pyogenes CRISPR/Cas9 system
   1392..1425    -  protein_bind   FRT (minimal): supports FLP-mediated excision but not integration (Turan and Bode, 2011) FLP recombinase from the Saccharomyces cerevisiae 2μ plasmid
   1469..1509    -  terminator     rrnB T1 terminator (fragment): transcription terminator T1 from the E. coli rrnB gene
   1511..1626    -  ncRNA          5S rRNA: Accession: RF00001 - 5S ribosomal RNA
   1657..1681    +  CDS            KanR (fragment): aminoglycoside phosphotransferase; aph(3')-Ia; confers resistance to kanamycin
   1711..1807    +  promoter       AmpR promoter (fragment): bla
   1810..2670    +  CDS            AmpR: β-lactamase; bla; confers resistance to ampicillin, carbenicillin, and related antibiotics
   2792..3380    +  rep_origin     ori: high-copy-number ColE1/pMB1/pBR322/pUC origin of replication
   3605..3622    +  terminator     rrnB T2 terminator (fragment): transcription terminator T2 from the E. coli rrnB gene
   3647..3666    -  CDS            lacZα (fragment): LacZα fragment of β-galactosidase; lacZ fragment
   4136..4169    +  protein_bind   FRT (minimal): supports FLP-mediated excision but not integration (Turan and Bode, 2011) FLP recombinase from the Saccharomyces cerevisiae 2μ plasmid
   5319..6340    +  CDS            HygR (fragment): aminoglycoside phosphotransferase from E. coli; aph(4)-Ia; confers resistance to hygromycin
