[The description below was written by a language model from this plasmid's Addgene catalogue record and pLannotate feature annotations shown in this document.]
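Description:
pCfB8860 is a yeast guide-RNA plasmid of about 7 kb, built on a custom backbone by Gibson assembly and associated with a combinatorial metabolic engineering method for Yarrowia lipolytica. Its stated purpose is to supply a gRNA directed at the genomic integration site designated E3. In E. coli it is maintained at high copy through a ColE1/pUC-type origin and selected with ampicillin via a full-length β-lactamase gene and its promoter. Selection in yeast relies on hygromycin resistance: the catalogue lists Hph as the marker, and the annotation finds a nearly full-length hygromycin phosphotransferase (aph(4)-Ia) coding sequence.

The functional payload is a tRNA element positioned just upstream of a Streptococcus pyogenes Cas9 guide RNA scaffold, with a short gap between them that presumably holds the E3-specific spacer. The record lists the targeting sequence as unknown. A tRNA placed ahead of a guide is a common arrangement in which the tRNA's internal RNA polymerase III promoter elements help drive transcription and endogenous tRNA processing releases the mature guide. The full promoter driving the cassette is not annotated, nor is the promoter or terminator of the hygromycin gene. No Cas9 coding sequence was detected, so the nuclease must be supplied separately, for example by the host strain. No yeast replication element is annotated either, and large stretches of the sequence carry no features.

Two minimal FRT sites are present, along with short fragments of rrnB terminators, a 5S rRNA, KanR and lacZα, which look like backbone remnants. The record gives no function for them. The plasmid is typically used to direct Cas9 cleavage at E3 so that expression cassettes can be integrated there.
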