Addgene plasmid #212697: pCfB8860
Purpose: gRNA targeting to the intergradtion site E3
Depositing lab: Irina Borodina. Depositing organization: Danmarks Tekniske Universitet. Publication: Combinatorial iterative method for metabolic engineering of Yarrowia lipolytica: application for betanin biosynthesis. Jiang W, Wang S, Avila P, Jorgensen TS, Yang Z, Borodina I. Metab Eng. 2024 Sep 9:S1096-7176(24)00110-1. doi: 10.1016/j.ymben.2024.09.003. PubMed 39260817.
Backbone
  Vector backbone: custom backbone
  Vector type: Yeast Expression
  Selectable markers: Hph
Growth in bacteria
  Bacterial resistance: Ampicillin, 100 μg/mL
  Growth temperature: 37°C
  Growth strain: DH5alpha
  Copy number: High Copy
Gene/Insert
  Gene/Insert name: gRNA targeting to the intergradtion site E3
  gRNA/shRNA sequence: Unknown
  Species: Other
  Cloning method: Gibson Cloning
Terms and licenses: Academic/Nonprofit Terms; Industry Terms: Not Available to Industry
How to cite: pCfB8860 was a gift from Irina Borodina (Addgene plasmid # 212697 ; http://n2t.net/addgene:212697 ; RRID:Addgene_212697)
